Addgene plasmid #170047: pGilesSHdI_psmyc_His6_triple red
Purpose: Mono-Responsive Reporter Gene Constructs for triple red
Depositing lab: Clifton Barry III. Publication: Development and Optimization of Chromosomally-Integrated Fluorescent Mycobacterium tuberculosis Reporter Constructs. Kolbe K, Bell AC, Prosser GA, Assmann M, Yang HJ, Forbes HE, Gallucci S, Mayer-Barber KD, Boshoff HI, Barry Iii CE. Front Microbiol. 2020 Dec 9;11:591866. doi: 10.3389/fmicb.2020.591866. eCollection 2020. PubMed 33362741.
Backbone
  Vector backbone: pGilesSHdI
  Vector type: Unspecified
Growth in bacteria
  Bacterial resistance: Hygromycin, 200 μg/mL
  Growth temperature: 37°C
  Growth strain: DH5alpha
  Copy number: Unknown
Gene/Insert 1
  Gene/Insert name: mScarlet
  Insert size (bp): 692
Gene/Insert 2
  Gene/Insert name: COmScarlet
  Insert size (bp): 696
Gene/Insert 3
  Gene/Insert name: mRuby3
  Insert size (bp): 711
Terms and licenses: Academic/Nonprofit Terms; Industry Terms: Not Available to Industry
How to cite: pGilesSHdI_psmyc_His6_triple red was a gift from Clifton Barry III (Addgene plasmid # 170047 ; http://n2t.net/addgene:170047 ; RRID:Addgene_170047)
