[The description below was written by a language model from this plasmid's Addgene catalogue record and pLannotate feature annotations shown in this document.]
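Description:
pGilesSHdI_psmyc_His6_triple red is a 5.7 kb fluorescent reporter plasmid built on the pGilesSHdI backbone, from a study developing chromosomally integrated fluorescent reporter constructs for Mycobacterium tuberculosis. The catalogue lists the vector type as unspecified. The backbone name suggests an integrating vector based on the mycobacteriophage Giles system, but no integrase gene or attachment site is annotated in the feature table, so the integration mechanism cannot be confirmed from the record. In E. coli the plasmid replicates from a high-copy ColE1/pUC-type origin and is selected with hygromycin through the Streptomyces hygroscopicus hygromycin phosphotransferase gene, a marker that also works in mycobacteria.

The payload is three red fluorescent protein coding sequences arranged in tandem on the same strand: two versions of mScarlet (the catalogue names one as mScarlet and the other as COmScarlet, presumably a codon-optimised variant) followed by mRuby3. Each open reading frame has a His6 tag annotated just upstream, so each protein should carry an N-terminal affinity tag. The name indicates expression from "psmyc", likely the strong mycobacterial Psmyc promoter. This promoter is not annotated in the table, although there is unannotated sequence upstream of the first reporter gene. Stacking three red reporters is intended to boost signal from a single-copy chromosomal insertion.

Two loxP sites in the same orientation are present. One lies just beyond the end of the mRuby3 gene and the other just after the hygromycin gene, so they divide the circle into one segment with the reporter array, origin and hygromycin marker and another of mostly unannotated sequence. The record does not state their intended use. Two short fragments matching a Streptomyces coelicolor protein are homology hits of unclear function.
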