Features (pLannotate 1.2.2; 12 found; start..end, strand, type, name):
    597..630     +  protein_bind   loxP: Cre-mediated recombination occurs in the 8-bp core sequence (GCATACAT). Cre recombinase
    682..1392    -  CDS            mRuby3: mRuby3 is a basic (constitutively fluorescent) red fluorescent protein published in 2016, derived from Entacmaea quadricolor. It has low acid sensitivity.
   1406..1422    -  CDS            6xHis (fragment): 6xHis affinity tag
   1467..2162    -  CDS            mScarlet: mScarlet is a basic (constitutively fluorescent) red fluorescent protein published in 2016, derived from synthetic construct. It has moderate acid sensitivity.
   2176..2192    -  CDS            6xHis (fragment): 6xHis affinity tag
   2239..2934    -  CDS            mScarlet: mScarlet is a basic (constitutively fluorescent) red fluorescent protein published in 2016, derived from synthetic construct. It has moderate acid sensitivity.
   2951..2967    -  CDS            6xHis (fragment): 6xHis affinity tag
   3193..3297    -  CDS            Y4104_STRCO (fragment): Protein inferred from homology: Swiss-Prot protein existence level 3. From Streptomyces coelicolor (strain ATCC BAA-471 / A3(2) / M145).
   3531..4119    +  rep_origin     ori: high-copy-number ColE1/pMB1/pBR322/pUC origin of replication
   4372..5364    +  CDS            hyg: KHYB_STRHY - Experimental evidence at protein level: Swiss-Prot protein existence level 1. The aminoglycoside phosphotransferases achieve inactivation of their antibiotic substrates by phosphorylation. From Streptomyces hygroscopicus.
   5377..5410    +  protein_bind   loxP: Cre-mediated recombination occurs in the 8-bp core sequence (GCATACAT). Cre recombinase
   5501..5605    +  CDS            Y4104_STRCO (fragment): Protein inferred from homology: Swiss-Prot protein existence level 3. From Streptomyces coelicolor (strain ATCC BAA-471 / A3(2) / M145).
>Addgene plasmid #170047 | pGilesSHdI_psmyc_His6_triple red | addgene full sequence | sequence record 332751 | Addgene NGS Result
GGGTGGGCGAGTTTGTCCTGCGTGTGCTCGGTCGAGTAGGCTCTGGGAGTACCCGTGTGTACGACCAGCA
CGGCATACATCATTTCGACGCCGAGAGATTCGCCGCCCGAAATGAGCACGATCCGCATGCTTAATTAAGG
AGGTATCTCCATGGCAGAGCTCGAATTCGAAGCTTTAGCTAATTAATTGGGGACCCTAGAGGTCCCCTTT
TTTATTTTATCGATAAAAAAAAAAGCCCCGCAATCGCGGGGCTTTTTTTTTTACGCGTCGCCGACCTACA
CGTATTCGCAGAGTTAAGCGGTCACCCCCGCCGGTTTGACCCCAATTTTGACCCCAATTGCATCGGGGTT
CGGGGCGATTCGCCGATGTCCGCCATTGTGCGCAACCGGGCGTGACCTGCGGATTCGGTACCCGGGCGGA
TCCACGCGGATGCCTTTTGAATGACTGGGGGTCAAGGGGTCGCAGGTTCAAATCCTGTCAGCCCGACGCA
GATCAGGGGCGGTTTTCCGGAGACGGGAAGCCGCCCCTTTTTCTGTTTGACCCCAATTTTGACCCCAATT
GCTCCGGCGTCCGTCCGCGTCCGTCGAGGGCGCGCCATAACTTCGTATAGCATACATTATACGAAGTTAT
GATATCAAAAAAAAGCCCGCCATTAGGCGGGCTCAATTGAGCAGATCTTTACTTGTACAGCTCGTCCATG
CCACCACCAAGGTTGCTGTATTTGGCAACTGCCACTTCTCTTTGCACTACGTAGGTTTCATTGTCACTCT
CCTCGATCCTTTCCAGGCGGTGATCAACGGCATGGACACCGGGCATCTTGATGTTCCCGACGGTCTTTTT
TGACCTGTAAGTTGTCACGAAGTTGCAGTGCAGATGGCCACCACCATCAACTTTCAGTGCGATGTCAGTG
TATCCTCTCAGACCACCATCTGCTGGATACATCATCTCTGTATTAGGCTCCCAACCCTTGGTCTTCTTCT
GCATCACGGGACCATTGGAGGGAAAGTTTACCCCTCTGACCTTGACGTTGTAGACGAGCTCGCCATCCTC
AAGGCTGGTGTCCTGCGTGACGGTGACGACTCCACCATCTTCGTATCTCGTAACTCTTTCCCAAGTAAAA
CCCTCAGGAAAGGACTGTTTAAAGAAATCAGGGATGTCGGCCGGGTACTTGATAAAGGTACGGCTGCCAT
ACATGAACGACGTGGCAAGAATGTCAAAGGCAAATGGCAGGGGTCCTCCCTCGATGACTTTGATCCTCAT
GGTTTGCACTCCCTCGTACGGTCTGCCTTCTCCTTCACCTGTGCATTTGAATTGGTGGCCGTTGACCGAA
CCTTCCATGACCACCTTCATACGCATATTTTCCTTGATCAGCTCTTCGCCCTTAGACACCATGGCGCTAC
CGCCGTGGTGATGGTGATGGTGACCGCTCATGGAGATACCTCCTTAATTAAAACGATAAGCTTTCACTTA
TACAATTCATCCATCCCCCCGGTGGAATGACGACCCTCCGAGCGTTCGTATTGTTCCACCACCGTGTAAT
CTTCGTTATGGCTCGTAATATCCAGCTTACGGTCGACATTATACGCCCCGGGCATTTGCACGGGTTTTTT
GGCTTTGTAGGTGGTTTTGAAGTCCGCCAAGTAGCGCCCACCATCTTTCAACCGCAGGGCCATTTTAATG
TCACCCTTCAACACGCCATCTTCTGGATACAGCCGCTCGGTCGAGGCCTCCCAGCCCATCGTTTTCTTTT
GCATGACGGGACCGTCGGGGGGGAAATTCGTCCCCCGCAACTTGACCTTATAGATGAGGGTCCCGTCTTC
CAGCGAGGTATCTTGGGTGACCGTCACCGCACCCCCGTCCTCAAAATTCATCACACGTTCCCATTTGAAC
CCCTCGGGGAAGCTCTGTTTGTAGTAGTCCGGGATGTCGGCGGGGTGCTTGGTAAACGCACGCGAACCGT
ACATGAATTGTGGGCTGAGGATATCCCACGAGAACGGGAGCGGGCCGCCTTTCGTGACCTTCAATTTCGC
GGTTTGCGTCCCTTCGTATGGACGGCCCTCGCCCTCCCCCTCGATTTCAAACTCATGCCCGTTCATCGAC
CCTTCCATATGCACTTTGAAACGCATAAACTCTTTAATCACCGCCTCGCCCTTGCTCACCATGGCGCTAC
CGCCGTGGTGATGGTGATGGTGACCGCTCATGGAGATACCTCCTTAATTAGCATGCGGAAAGCTTTCACT
TGTACAGCTCGTCCATGCCGCCGGTGGAGTGGCGGCCCTCGGAGCGTTCGTACTGTTCCACCACGGTGTA
GTCCTCGTTGTGGGAGGTGATGTCCAACTTGCGGTCGACGTTGTAGGCGCCGGGCATCTGCACGGGCTTC
TTGGCCTTGTAGGTGGTCTTGAAGTCCGCCAGGTAGCGGCCGCCGTCCTTCAGGCGCAGGGCCATCTTAA
TGTCGCCCTTCAGCACGCCGTCCTCGGGGTACAACCGCTCGGTGGACGCTTCCCAGCCCATTGTCTTCTT
CTGCATTACGGGGCCGTCAGGAGGGAAGTTGGTGCCGCGGAGCTTCACCTTGTAGATCAGGGTGCCGTCC
TCCAGGGAGGTGTCCTGGGTCACGGTCACGGCGCCGCCGTCCTCGAAGTTCATCACGCGCTCCCACTTGA
AGCCCTCGGGGAAGGACTGCTTATAGTAGTCGGGGATGTCGGCGGGGTGCTTGGTGAAGGCCCTGGAGCC
GTACATGAACTGAGGGGACAGGATGTCCCAGGAGAAGGGCAGGGGGCCACCCTTGGTCACCTTCAGCTTG
GCGGTCTGGGTGCCCTCGTAGGGGCGGCCCTCGCCCTCGCCCTCGATCTCGAACTCGTGGCCGTTCATGG
AGCCCTCCATGTGCACCTTGAACCGCATGAACTCCTTGATCACTGCCTCGCCCTTGCTCACCATGGGCCC
GCTACCGCCGTGGTGATGGTGATGGTGACCGCTCATGGAGATACCTCCTTAATTAAGCATGCGGATCGTG
CTCATTTCGGGCGGCGAATCTCTCGGCGTCGAAATGATGTATGCCGTGCTGGTCGTACACACGGGTACTC
CCAGAGCCTACTCGACCGAGCACACGCAGGACAAACTCGCCCACCCCGGGTGGGTTCTCCCGCTCGTCAG
AGACCCTTCTCACACCGGGCCTGTGCGTGCGAACGCACAGATCAACGCCGGGATGGCGTAGAGCTCACTG
CGCAGCACCGTGGGGATGCGGCCGATCATCACGTCGCGGATCGTGCCGCCTCCCACGGCCGTGACGGTGC
CGACGATCCGCTAGCCGAGAATGGGAGACCCTGCACCACGGCAATCCAATAATTGTAGAAATATTGGTAA
CTGTCAGACCAAGTTTACTCATATATACTTTAGATTGATTTAAAACTTCATTTTTAATTTAAAAGGATCT
AGGTGAAGATCCTTTTTGATAATCTCATGACCAAAATCCCTTAACGTGAGTTTTCGTTCCACTGAGCGTC
AGACCCCGTAGAAAAGATCAAAGGATCTTCTTGAGATCCTTTTTTTCTGCGCGTAATCTGCTGCTTGCAA
ACAAAAAAACCACCGCTACCAGCGGTGGTTTGTTTGCCGGATCAAGAGCTACCAACTCTTTTTCCGAAGG
TAACTGGCTTCAGCAGAGCGCAGATACCAAATACTGTTCTTCTAGTGTAGCCGTAGTTAGGCCACCACTT
CAAGAACTCTGTAGCACCGCCTACATACCTCGCTCTGCTAATCCTGTTACCAGTGGCTGCTGCCAGTGGC
GATAAGTCGTGTCTTACCGGGTTGGACTCAAGACGATAGTTACCGGATAAGGCGCAGCGGTCGGGCTGAA
CGGGGGGTTCGTGCACACAGCCCAGCTTGGAGCGAACGACCTACACCGAACTGAGATACCTACAGCGTGA
GCTATGAGAAAGCGCCACGCTTCCCGAAGGGAGAAAGGCGGACAGGTATCCGGTAAGCGGCAGGGTCGGA
ACAGGAGAGCGCACGAGGGAGCTTCCAGGGGGAAACGCCTGGTATCTTTATAGTCCTGTCGGGTTTCGCC
ACCTCTGACTTGAGCGTCGATTTTTGTGATGCTCGTCAGGGGGGCGGAGCCTATGGAAAAACGCCAGCAA
CGCGGCCTTTTTACGGTTCCTGGCCTTTTGCTGGCCTTTTGCTCACATGTTCTTTCCTGCGTTATCCCCT
GATTCTGTGGATAACCGTATTACCGCCTTTGAGTGAGCTGATACCGCTCGCCGCAGCCGAACGACCGAGC
GCAGCGAGTCAGTGAGCGAGGAAGCCGACGGTATCGGGTACCCTCGAGCCGGCCGTGCGGAATTAAGCCG
GCCCGTACCCTGTGAATAGAGGTCCGCTGTGACACAAGAATCCCTGTTACTTCTCGACCGTATTGATTCG
GATGATTCCTACGCGAGCCTGCGGAACGACCAGGAATTCTGGGAGCCGCTGGCCCGCCGAGCCCTGGAGG
AGCTCGGGCTGCCGGTGCCGCCGGTGCTGCGGGTGCCCGGCGAGAGCACCAACCCCGTACTGGTCGGCGA
GCCCGGCCCGGTGATCAAGCTGTTCGGCGAGCACTGGTGCGGTCCGGAGAGCCTCGCGTCGGAGTCGGAG
GCGTACGCGGTCCTGGCGGACGCCCCGGTGCCGGTGCCCCGCCTCCTCGGCCGCGGCGAGCTGCGGCCCG
GCACCGGAGCCTGGCCGTGGCCCTACCTGGTGATGAGCCGGATGACCGGCACCACCTGGCGGTCCGCGAT
GGACGGCACGACCGACCGGAACGCGCTGCTCGCCCTGGCCCGCGAACTCGGCCGGGTGCTCGGCCGGCTG
CACAGGGTGCCGCTGACCGGGAACACCGTGCTCACCCCCCATTCCGAGGTCTTCCCGGAACTGCTGCGGG
AACGCCGCGCGGCGACCGTCGAGGACCACCGCGGGTGGGGCTACCTCTCGCCCCGGCTGCTGGACCGCCT
GGAGGACTGGCTGCCGGACGTGGACACGCTGCTGGCCGGCCGCGAACCCCGGTTCGTCCACGGCGACCTG
CACGGGACCAACATCTTCGTGGACCTGGCCGCGACCGAGGTCACCGGGATCGTCGACTTCACCGACGTCT
ATGCGGGAGACTCCCGCTACAGCCTGGTGCAACTGCATCTCAACGCCTTCCGGGGCGACCGCGAGATCCT
GGCCGCGCTGCTCGACGGGGCGCAGTGGAAGCGGACCGAGGACTTCGCCCGCGAACTGCTCGCCTTCACC
TTCCTGCACGACTTCGAGGTGTTCGAGGAGACCCCGCTGGATCTCTCCGGCTTCACCGATCCGGAGGAAC
TGGCGCAGTTCCTCTGGGGGCCGCCGGACACCGCCCCCGGCGCCTGACGCCCCGGGATAACTTCGTATAG
CATACATTATACGAAGTTATATGCATTGACTAAGCTAGATACCTGAAAAAAAAAAAGCGCCGCAGTTGCG
GCGCTTTTTTTTTTCTCGACTAGTGTTTAAACTCTAGAGGATCGTCGGCACCGTCACGGCCGTGGGAGGC
GGCACGATCCGCGACGTGATGATCGGCCGCATCCCCACGGTGCTGCGCAGTGAGCTCTACGCCATCCCGG
CGTTGATCTGTGCGTTCGCACGCACAGGCCCGGTGTGAGAAGGGTCTCTGACGAGCGGGAGAACCCACCC
G
